LOCUS       Exported 12122 bp ds-DNA circular SYN 12-MAY-2021
DEFINITION  Lentiviral expression of EGFR V843I.
ACCESSION   .
VERSION     .
KEYWORDS    pHAGE-EGFR-V843I
SOURCE      synthetic DNA construct
  ORGANISM  synthetic DNA construct
REFERENCE   1 (bases 1 to 12122)
  AUTHORS   Ng PK, Li J, Jeong KJ, Shao S, Chen H, Tsang YH, Sengupta S, Wang Z,
            Bhavana VH, Tran R, Soewito S, Minussi DC, Moreno D, Kong K,
            Dogruluk T, Lu H, Gao J, Tokheim C, Zhou DC, Johnson AM, Zeng J, Ip
            CKM, Ju Z, Wester M, Yu S, Li Y, Vellano CP, Schultz N, Karchin R,
            Ding L, Lu Y, Cheung LWT, Chen K, Shaw KR, Meric-Bernstam F, Scott
            KL, Yi S, Sahni N, Liang H, Mills GB
  TITLE     Systematic Functional Annotation of Somatic Mutations in Cancer.
  JOURNAL   Cancer Cell. 2018 Mar 12;33(3):450-462.e10. doi:
            10.1016/j.ccell.2018.01.021.
  PUBMED    29533785
REFERENCE   2 (bases 1 to 12122)
  AUTHORS   .
  TITLE     Direct Submission
  JOURNAL   Exported May 12, 2021 from SnapGene Server 1.1.58
            http://www.snapgene.com
FEATURES             Location/Qualifiers
     source          1..12122
                     /organism="synthetic DNA construct"
                     /mol_type="other DNA"
     LTR             1..634
                     /label=3' LTR
                     /note="3' long terminal repeat (LTR) from HIV-1"
     misc_feature    681..806
                     /label=HIV-1 Psi
                     /note="packaging signal of human immunodeficiency virus
                     type 1"
     misc_feature    1303..1536
                     /label=RRE
                     /note="The Rev response element (RRE) of HIV-1 allows for
                     Rev-dependent mRNA export from the nucleus to the
                     cytoplasm."
     CDS             1721..1765
                     /codon_start=1
                     /product="antigenic peptide corresponding to amino acids
                     655 to 669 of the HIV envelope protein gp41 (Lutje Hulsik
                     et al., 2013)"
                     /label=gp41 peptide
                     /note="recognized by the 2H10 single-chain llama nanobody"
                     /translation="KNEQELLELDKWASL"
     misc_feature    2058..2175
                     /label=cPPT/CTS
                     /note="central polypurine tract and central termination
                     sequence of HIV-1"
     promoter        2223..3401
                     /label=EF-1-alpha promoter
                     /note="strong constitutive promoter for human elongation
                     factor EF-1-alpha"
     intron          2454..3392
                     /label=EF-1-alpha intron A
                     /note="intron upstream of the start codon of human
                     EF-1-alpha"
     primer_bind     3349..3369
                     /label=EF1a-F
                     /note="Human elongation factor-1a promoter, forward primer"
     protein_bind    3421..3445
                     /gene="mutant version of attB"
                     /label=attB1
                     /bound_moiety="BP Clonase(TM)"
                     /note="recombination site for the Gateway(R) BP reaction"
     CDS             3448..7080
                     /codon_start=1
                     /product="precursor of human epidermal growth factor
                     receptor"
                     /label=EGFR
                     /translation="MRPSGTAGAALLALLAALCPASRALEEKKVCQGTSNKLTQLGTFE
                     DHFLSLQRMFNNCEVVLGNLEITYVQRNYDLSFLKTIQEVAGYVLIALNTVERIPLENL
                     QIIRGNMYYENSYALAVLSNYDANKTGLKELPMRNLQEILHGAVRFSNNPALCNVESIQ
                     WRDIVSSDFLSNMSMDFQNHLGSCQKCDPSCPNGSCWGAGEENCQKLTKIICAQQCSGR
                     CRGKSPSDCCHNQCAAGCTGPRESDCLVCRKFRDEATCKDTCPPLMLYNPTTYQMDVNP
                     EGKYSFGATCVKKCPRNYVVTDHGSCVRACGADSYEMEEDGVRKCKKCEGPCRKVCNGI
                     GIGEFKDSLSINATNIKHFKNCTSISGDLHILPVAFRGDSFTHTPPLDPQELDILKTVK
                     EITGFLLIQAWPENRTDLHAFENLEIIRGRTKQHGQFSLAVVSLNITSLGLRSLKEISD
                     GDVIISGNKNLCYANTINWKKLFGTSGQKTKIISNRGENSCKATGQVCHALCSPEGCWG
                     PEPRDCVSCRNVSRGRECVDKCNLLEGEPREFVENSECIQCHPECLPQAMNITCTGRGP
                     DNCIQCAHYIDGPHCVKTCPAGVMGENNTLVWKYADAGHVCHLCHPNCTYGCTGPGLEG
                     CPTNGPKIPSIATGMVGALLLLLVVALGIGLFMRRRHIVRKRTLRRLLQERELVEPLTP
                     SGEAPNQALLRILKETEFKKIKVLGSGAFGTVYKGLWIPEGEKVKIPVAIKELREATSP
                     KANKEILDEAYVMASVDNPHVCRLLGICLTSTVQLITQLMPFGCLLDYVREHKDNIGSQ
                     YLLNWCVQIAKGMNYLEDRRLVHRDLAARNILVKTPQHVKITDFGLAKLLGAEEKEYHA
                     EGGKVPIKWMALESILHRIYTHQSDVWSYGVTVWELMTFGSKPYDGIPASEISSILEKG
                     ERLPQPPICTIDVYMIMVKCWMIDADSRPKFRELIIEFSKMARDPQRYLVIQGDERMHL
                     PSPTDSNFYRALMDEEDMDDVVDADEYLIPQQGFFSSPSTSRTPLLSSLSATSNNSTVA
                     CIDRNGLQSCPIKEDSFLQRYSSDPTGALTEDSIDDTFLPVPEYINQSVPKRPAGSVQN
                     PVYHNQPLNPAPSRDPHYQDPHSTAVGNPEYLNTVQPTCVNSTFDSPAHWAQKGSHQIS
                     LDNPDYQQDFFPKEAKPNGIFKGSTAENAEYLRVAPQSSEFIGA"
     protein_bind    complement(7082..7106)
                     /gene="mutant version of attB"
                     /label=attB2
                     /bound_moiety="BP Clonase(TM)"
                     /note="recombination site for the Gateway(R) BP reaction"
     promoter        7114..7132
                     /label=T3 promoter
                     /note="promoter for bacteriophage T3 RNA polymerase"
     primer_bind     complement(7157..7176)
                     /label=T7
                     /note="T7 promoter, forward primer"
     promoter        complement(7158..7176)
                     /label=T7 promoter
                     /note="promoter for bacteriophage T7 RNA polymerase"
     protein_bind    complement(7182..7202)
                     /gene="mutant version of attB"
                     /label=attB4
                     /bound_moiety="BP Clonase(TM)"
                     /note="core recombination site for the Gateway(R) BP
                     reaction"
     CDS             7256..7297
                     /codon_start=1
                     /product="epitope tag from simian virus 5"
                     /label=V5 tag
                     /translation="GKPIPNPLLGLDST"
     misc_feature    7318..7885
                     /label=IRES
                     /note="internal ribosome entry site (IRES) of the
                     encephalomyocarditis virus (EMCV)"
     misc_feature    7335..7887
                     /label=IRES
                     /note="internal ribosome entry site (IRES) of the
                     encephalomyocarditis virus (EMCV)"
     primer_bind     complement(7479..7496)
                     /label=IRES reverse
                     /note="IRES internal ribosome entry site, reverse primer.
                     Also called pCDH-rev"
     primer_bind     7706..7725
                     /label=IRES-F
                     /note="IRES internal ribosome entry site, forward primer"
     CDS             7899..8498
                     /codon_start=1
                     /gene="pac from Streptomyces alboniger"
                     /product="puromycin N-acetyltransferase"
                     /label=PuroR
                     /note="confers resistance to puromycin"
                     /translation="MTEYKPTVRLATRDDVPRAVRTLAAAFADYPATRHTVDPDRHIER
                     VTELQELFLTRVGLDIGKVWVADDGAAVAVWTTPESVEAGAVFAEIGPRMAELSGSRLA
                     AQQQMEGLLAPHRPKEPAWFLATVGVSPDHQGKGLGSAVVLPGVEAAERAGVPAFLETS
                     APRNLPFYERLGFTVTADVEVPEGPRTWCMTRKPGA"
     primer_bind     complement(7899..7918)
                     /label=Puro-R
                     /note="Puromycin resistance gene, reverse primer. Also
                     called puro-variant-R"
     primer_bind     8395..8415
                     /label=Puro-F
                     /note="Puromycin resistance gene, forward primer"
     misc_feature    8512..9100
                     /label=WPRE
                     /note="woodchuck hepatitis virus posttranscriptional
                     regulatory element"
     primer_bind     complement(8565..8585)
                     /label=WPRE-R
                     /note="WPRE, reverse primer"
     CDS             complement(8983..8994)
                     /codon_start=1
                     /product="Factor Xa recognition and cleavage site"
                     /label=Factor Xa site
                     /translation="IEGR"
     LTR             9175..9408
                     /label=3' LTR (Delta-U3)
                     /note="self-inactivating 3' long terminal repeat (LTR) from
                     HIV-1"
     primer_bind     complement(9527..9545)
                     /label=pBRforEco
                     /note="pBR322 vectors, upsteam of EcoRI site, forward
                     primer"
     promoter        9613..9717
                     /gene="bla"
                     /label=AmpR promoter
     CDS             9718..10578
                     /codon_start=1
                     /gene="bla"
                     /product="beta-lactamase"
                     /label=AmpR
                     /note="confers resistance to ampicillin, carbenicillin, and
                     related antibiotics"
                     /translation="MSIQHFRVALIPFFAAFCLPVFAHPETLVKVKDAEDQLGARVGYI
                     ELDLNSGKILESFRPEERFPMMSTFKVLLCGAVLSRVDAGQEQLGRRIHYSQNDLVEYS
                     PVTEKHLTDGMTVRELCSAAITMSDNTAANLLLTTIGGPKELTAFLHNMGDHVTRLDRW
                     EPELNEAIPNDERDTTMPVAMATTLRKLLTGELLTLASRQQLIDWMEADKVAGPLLRSA
                     LPAGWFIADKSGAGERGSRGIIAALGPDGKPSRIVVIYTTGSQATMDERNRQIAEIGAS
                     LIKHW"
     primer_bind     complement(9936..9955)
                     /label=Amp-R
                     /note="Ampicillin resistance gene, reverse primer"
     rep_origin      10749..11337
                     /direction=RIGHT
                     /label=ori
                     /note="high-copy-number ColE1/pMB1/pBR322/pUC origin of
                     replication"
     primer_bind     11238..11257
                     /label=pBR322ori-F
                     /note="pBR322 origin, forward primer"
     primer_bind     11491..11508
                     /label=L4440
                     /note="L4440 vector, forward primer"
     primer_bind     11600..11619
                     /label=SV40pro-F
                     /note="SV40 promoter/origin, forward primer"
     protein_bind    11748..11769
                     /label=CAP binding site
                     /bound_moiety="E. coli catabolite activator protein"
                     /note="CAP binding activates transcription in the presence
                     of cAMP."
     promoter        11784..11814
                     /label=lac promoter
                     /note="promoter for the E. coli lac operon"
     protein_bind    11822..11838
                     /label=lac operator
                     /bound_moiety="lac repressor encoded by lacI"
                     /note="The lac repressor binds to the lac operator to
                     inhibit transcription in E. coli. This inhibition can be
                     relieved by adding lactose or
                     isopropyl-beta-D-thiogalactopyranoside (IPTG)."
     primer_bind     11827..11849
                     /label=M13/pUC Reverse
                     /note="In lacZ gene"
     primer_bind     11846..11862
                     /label=M13 rev
                     /note="common sequencing primer, one of multiple similar
                     variants"
     primer_bind     11846..11862
                     /label=M13 Reverse
                     /note="In lacZ gene. Also called M13-rev"
     primer_bind     11912..11931
                     /label=EBV-rev
                     /note="SV40 polyA terminator, reverse primer"
ORIGIN
        1 tggaagggct aattcactcc caaagaagac aagatatcct tgatctgtgg atctaccaca
       61 cacaaggcta cttccctgat tagcagaact acacaccagg gccaggggtc agatatccac
      121 tgacctttgg atggtgctac aagctagtac cagttgagcc agataaggta gaagaggcca
      181 ataaaggaga gaacaccagc ttgttacacc ctgtgagcct gcatgggatg gatgacccgg
      241 agagagaagt gttagagtgg aggtttgaca gccgcctagc atttcatcac gtggcccgag
      301 agctgcatcc ggagtacttc aagaactgct gatatcgagc ttgctacaag ggactttccg
      361 ctggggactt tccagggagg cgtggcctgg gcgggactgg ggagtggcga gccctcagat
      421 cctgcatata agcagctgct ttttgcctgt actgggtctc tctggttaga ccagatctga
      481 gcctgggagc tctctggcta actagggaac ccactgctta agcctcaata aagcttgcct
      541 tgagtgcttc aagtagtgtg tgcccgtctg ttgtgtgact ctggtaacta gagatccctc
      601 agaccctttt agtcagtgtg gaaaatctct agcagtggcg cccgaacagg gacttgaaag
      661 cgaaagggaa accagaggag ctctctcgac gcaggactcg gcttgctgaa gcgcgcacgg
      721 caagaggcga ggggcggcga ctggtgagta cgccaaaaat tttgactagc ggaggctaga
      781 aggagagaga tgggtgcgag agcgtcagta ttaagcgggg gagaattaga tcgcgatggg
      841 aaaaaattcg gttaaggcca gggggaaaga aaaaatataa attaaaacat atagtatggg
      901 caagcaggga gctagaacga ttcgcagtta atcctggcct gttagaaaca tcagaaggct
      961 gtagacaaat actgggacag ctacaaccat cccttcagac aggatcagaa gaacttagat
     1021 cattatataa tacagtagca accctctatt gtgtgcatca aaggatagag ataaaagaca
     1081 ccaaggaagc tttagacaag atagaggaag agcaaaacaa aagtaagacc accgcacagc
     1141 aagcggccgg ccgctgatct tcagacctgg aggaggagat atgagggaca attggagaag
     1201 tgaattatat aaatataaag tagtaaaaat tgaaccatta ggagtagcac ccaccaaggc
     1261 aaagagaaga gtggtgcaga gagaaaaaag agcagtggga ataggagctt tgttccttgg
     1321 gttcttggga gcagcaggaa gcactatggg cgcagcgtca atgacgctga cggtacaggc
     1381 cagacaatta ttgtctggta tagtgcagca gcagaacaat ttgctgaggg ctattgaggc
     1441 gcaacagcat ctgttgcaac tcacagtctg gggcatcaag cagctccagg caagaatcct
     1501 ggctgtggaa agatacctaa aggatcaaca gctcctgggg atttggggtt gctctggaaa
     1561 actcatttgc accactgctg tgccttggaa tgctagttgg agtaataaat ctctggaaca
     1621 gatttggaat cacacgacct ggatggagtg ggacagagaa attaacaatt acacaagctt
     1681 aatacactcc ttaattgaag aatcgcaaaa ccagcaagaa aagaatgaac aagaattatt
     1741 ggaattagat aaatgggcaa gtttgtggaa ttggtttaac ataacaaatt ggctgtggta
     1801 tataaaatta ttcataatga tagtaggagg cttggtaggt ttaagaatag tttttgctgt
     1861 actttctata gtgaatagag ttaggcaggg atattcacca ttatcgtttc agacccacct
     1921 cccaaccccg aggggacccg acaggcccga aggaatagaa gaagaaggtg gagagagaga
     1981 cagagacaga tccattcgat tagtgaacgg atctcgacgg tatcgccgaa ttcacaaatg
     2041 gcagtattca tccacaattt taaaagaaaa ggggggattg gggggtacag tgcaggggaa
     2101 agaatagtag acataatagc aacagacata caaactaaag aattacaaaa acaaattaca
     2161 aaaattcaaa attttcgggt ttattacagg gacagcagag atccagtttg gactagtcgt
     2221 gaggctccgg tgcccgtcag tgggcagagc gcacatcgcc cacagtcccc gagaagttgg
     2281 ggggaggggt cggcaattga accggtgcct agagaaggtg gcgcggggta aactgggaaa
     2341 gtgatgtcgt gtactggctc cgcctttttc ccgagggtgg gggagaaccg tatataagtg
     2401 cagtagtcgc cgtgaacgtt ctttttcgca acgggtttgc cgccagaaca caggtaagtg
     2461 ccgtgtgtgg ttcccgcggg cctggcctct ttacgggtta tggcccttgc gtgccttgaa
     2521 ttacttccac ctggctgcag tacgtgattc ttgatcccga gcttcgggtt ggaagtgggt
     2581 gggagagttc gaggccttgc gcttaaggag ccccttcgcc tcgtgcttga gttgaggcct
     2641 ggcctgggcg ctggggccgc cgcgtgcgaa tctggtggca ccttcgcgcc tgtctcgctg
     2701 ctttcgataa gtctctagcc atttaaaatt tttgatgacc tgctgcgacg ctttttttct
     2761 ggcaagatag tcttgtaaat gcgggccaag atctgcacac tggtatttcg gtttttgggg
     2821 ccgcgggcgg cgacggggcc cgtgcgtccc agcgcacatg ttcggcgagg cggggcctgc
     2881 gagcgcggcc accgagaatc ggacgggggt agtctcaagc tggccggcct gctctggtgc
     2941 ctggcctcgc gccgccgtgt atcgccccgc cctgggcggc aaggctggcc cggtcggcac
     3001 cagttgcgtg agcggaaaga tggccgcttc ccggccctgc tgcagggagc tcaaaatgga
     3061 ggacgcggcg ctcgggagag cgggcgggtg agtcacccac acaaaggaaa agggcctttc
     3121 cgtcctcagc cgtcgcttca tgtgactcca cggagtaccg ggcgccgtcc aggcacctcg
     3181 attagttctc gagcttttgg agtacgtcgt ctttaggttg gggggagggg ttttatgcga
     3241 tggagtttcc ccacactgag tgggtggaga ctgaagttag gccagcttgg cacttgatgt
     3301 aattctcctt ggaatttgcc ctttttgagt ttggatcttg gttcattctc aagcctcaga
     3361 cagtggttca aagttttttt cttccatttc aggtgtcgtg aagcggccct gcagatatca
     3421 acaagtttgt acaaaaaagc aggcaccatg cgaccctccg ggacggccgg ggcagcgctc
     3481 ctggcgctgc tggctgcgct ctgcccggcg agtcgggctc tggaggaaaa gaaagtttgc
     3541 caaggcacga gtaacaagct cacgcagttg ggcacttttg aagatcattt tctcagcctc
     3601 cagaggatgt tcaataactg tgaggtggtc cttgggaatt tggaaattac ctatgtgcag
     3661 aggaattatg atctttcctt cttaaagacc atccaggagg tggctggtta tgtcctcatt
     3721 gccctcaaca cagtggagcg aattcctttg gaaaacctgc agatcatcag aggaaatatg
     3781 tactacgaaa attcctatgc cttagcagtc ttatctaact atgatgcaaa taaaaccgga
     3841 ctgaaggagc tgcccatgag aaatttacag gaaatcctgc atggcgccgt gcggttcagc
     3901 aacaaccctg ccctgtgcaa cgtggagagc atccagtggc gggacatagt cagcagtgac
     3961 tttctcagca acatgtcgat ggacttccag aaccacctgg gcagctgcca aaagtgtgat
     4021 ccaagctgtc ccaatgggag ctgctggggt gcaggagagg agaactgcca gaaactgacc
     4081 aaaatcatct gtgcccagca gtgctccggg cgctgccgtg gcaagtcccc cagtgactgc
     4141 tgccacaacc agtgtgctgc aggctgcaca ggcccccggg agagcgactg cctggtctgc
     4201 cgcaaattcc gagacgaagc cacgtgcaag gacacctgcc ccccactcat gctctacaac
     4261 cccaccacgt accagatgga tgtgaacccc gagggcaaat acagctttgg tgccacctgc
     4321 gtgaagaagt gtccccgtaa ttatgtggtg acagatcacg gctcgtgcgt ccgagcctgt
     4381 ggggccgaca gctatgagat ggaggaagac ggcgtccgca agtgtaagaa gtgcgaaggg
     4441 ccttgccgca aagtgtgtaa cggaataggt attggtgaat ttaaagactc actctccata
     4501 aatgctacga atattaaaca cttcaaaaac tgcacctcca tcagtggcga tctccacatc
     4561 ctgccggtgg catttagggg tgactccttc acacatactc ctcctctgga tccacaggaa
     4621 ctggatattc tgaaaaccgt aaaggaaatc acagggtttt tgctgattca ggcttggcct
     4681 gaaaacagga cggacctcca tgcctttgag aacctagaaa tcatacgcgg caggaccaag
     4741 caacatggtc agttttctct tgcagtcgtc agcctgaaca taacatcctt gggattacgc
     4801 tccctcaagg agataagtga tggagatgtg ataatttcag gaaacaaaaa tttgtgctat
     4861 gcaaatacaa taaactggaa aaaactgttt gggacctccg gtcagaaaac caaaattata
     4921 agcaacagag gtgaaaacag ctgcaaggcc acaggccagg tctgccatgc cttgtgctcc
     4981 cccgagggct gctggggccc ggagcccagg gactgcgtct cttgccggaa tgtcagccga
     5041 ggcagggaat gcgtggacaa gtgcaacctt ctggagggtg agccaaggga gtttgtggag
     5101 aactctgagt gcatacagtg ccacccagag tgcctgcctc aggccatgaa catcacctgc
     5161 acaggacggg gaccagacaa ctgtatccag tgtgcccact acattgacgg cccccactgc
     5221 gtcaagacct gcccggcagg agtcatggga gaaaacaaca ccctggtctg gaagtacgca
     5281 gacgccggcc atgtgtgcca cctgtgccat ccaaactgca cctacggatg cactgggcca
     5341 ggtcttgaag gctgtccaac gaatgggcct aagatcccgt ccatcgccac tgggatggtg
     5401 ggggccctcc tcttgctgct ggtggtggcc ctggggatcg gcctcttcat gcgaaggcgc
     5461 cacatcgttc ggaagcgcac gctgcggagg ctgctgcagg agagggagct tgtggagcct
     5521 cttacaccca gtggagaagc tcccaaccaa gctctcttga ggatcttgaa ggaaactgaa
     5581 ttcaaaaaga tcaaagtgct gggctccggt gcgttcggca cggtgtataa gggactctgg
     5641 atcccagaag gtgagaaagt taaaattccc gtcgctatca aggaattaag agaagcaaca
     5701 tctccgaaag ccaacaagga aatcctcgat gaagcctacg tgatggccag cgtggacaac
     5761 ccccacgtgt gccgcctgct gggcatctgc ctcacctcca ccgtgcagct catcacgcag
     5821 ctcatgccct tcggctgcct cctggactat gtccgggaac acaaagacaa tattggctcc
     5881 cagtacctgc tcaactggtg tgtgcagatc gcaaagggca tgaactactt ggaggaccgt
     5941 cgcttggtgc accgcgacct ggcagccagg aacatactgg tgaaaacacc gcagcatgtc
     6001 aagatcacag attttgggct ggccaaactg ctgggtgcgg aagagaaaga ataccatgca
     6061 gaaggaggca aagtgcctat caagtggatg gcattggaat caattttaca cagaatctat
     6121 acccaccaga gtgatgtctg gagctacggg gtgaccgttt gggagttgat gacctttgga
     6181 tccaagccat atgacggaat ccctgccagc gagatctcct ccatcctgga gaaaggagaa
     6241 cgcctccctc agccacccat atgtaccatc gatgtctaca tgatcatggt caagtgctgg
     6301 atgatagacg cagatagtcg cccaaagttc cgtgagttga tcatcgaatt ctccaaaatg
     6361 gcccgagacc cccagcgcta ccttgtcatt cagggggatg aaagaatgca tttgccaagt
     6421 cctacagact ccaacttcta ccgtgccctg atggatgaag aagacatgga cgacgtggtg
     6481 gatgccgacg agtacctcat cccacagcag ggcttcttca gcagcccctc cacgtcacgg
     6541 actcccctcc tgagctctct gagtgcaacc agcaacaatt ccaccgtggc ttgcattgat
     6601 agaaatgggc tgcaaagctg tcccatcaag gaagacagct tcttgcagcg atacagctca
     6661 gaccccacag gcgccttgac tgaggacagc atagacgaca ccttcctccc agtgcctgaa
     6721 tacataaacc agtccgttcc caaaaggccc gctggctctg tgcagaatcc tgtctatcac
     6781 aatcagcctc tgaaccccgc gcccagcaga gacccacact accaggaccc ccacagcact
     6841 gcagtgggca accccgagta tctcaacact gtccagccca cctgtgtcaa cagcacattc
     6901 gacagccctg cccactgggc ccagaaaggc agccaccaaa ttagcctgga caaccctgac
     6961 taccagcagg acttctttcc caaggaagcc aagccaaatg gcatctttaa gggctccaca
     7021 gctgaaaatg cagaatacct aagggtcgcg ccacaaagca gtgaatttat tggagcatag
     7081 aacccagctt tcttgtacaa agtggtgata tccaattaac cctcactaaa gggagaaatt
     7141 gtaattgtta gagtatccct atagtgagtc gtattaccac ccaacttttc tatacaaagt
     7201 ggttgatatc cagcacagtg gcggccgctc gagtctagag ggcccgcggt tcgaaggtaa
     7261 gcctatccct aaccctctcc tcggtctcga ttctacgcgt accggttagt aatgagatcc
     7321 ctcccccccc cntaacgtta ctggccgaag ccgcttggaa taaggccggt gtgcgtttgt
     7381 ctatatgtta ttttccacca tattgccgtc ttttggcaat gtgagggccc ggaaacctgg
     7441 ccctgtcttc ttgacgagca ttcctagggg tctttcccct ctcgccaaag gaatgcaagg
     7501 tctgttgaat gtcgtgaagg aagcagttcc tctggaagct tcttgaagac aaacaacgtc
     7561 tgtagcgacc ctttgcaggc agcggaaccc cccacctggc gacaggtgcc tctgcggcca
     7621 aaagccacgt gtataagata cacctgcaaa ggcggcacaa ccccagtgcc acgttgtgag
     7681 ttggatagtt gtggaaagag tcaaatggct ctcctcaagc gtattcaaca aggggctgaa
     7741 ggatgcccag aaggtacccc attgtatggg atctgatctg gggcctcggt gcacatgctt
     7801 tacatgtgtt tagtcgaggt taaaaaaacg tctaggcccc ccgaaccacg gggacgtggt
     7861 tttcctttga aaaacacgat gataatatgg ccacacatat gaccgagtac aagcccacgg
     7921 tgcgcctcgc cacccgcgac gacgtcccca gggccgtacg caccctcgcc gccgcgttcg
     7981 ccgactaccc cgccacgcgc cacaccgtcg atccggaccg ccacatcgag cgggtcaccg
     8041 agctgcaaga actcttcctc acgcgcgtcg ggctcgacat cggcaaggtg tgggtcgcgg
     8101 acgacggcgc cgcggtggcg gtctggacca cgccggagag cgtcgaagcg ggggcggtgt
     8161 tcgccgagat cggcccgcgc atggccgagt tgagcggttc ccggctggcc gcgcagcaac
     8221 agatggaagg cctcctggcg ccgcaccggc ccaaggagcc cgcgtggttc ctggccaccg
     8281 tcggcgtctc gcccgaccac cagggcaagg gtctgggcag cgccgtcgtg ctccccggag
     8341 tggaggcggc cgagcgcgcc ggggtgcccg ccttcctgga gacctccgcg ccccgcaacc
     8401 tccccttcta cgagcggctc ggcttcaccg tcaccgccga cgtcgaggtg cccgaaggac
     8461 cgcgcacctg gtgcatgacc cgcaagcccg gtgcctaaat cgatagatcc taatcaacct
     8521 ctggattaca aaatttgtga aagattgact ggtattctta actatgttgc tccttttacg
     8581 ctatgtggat acgctgcttt aatgcctttg tatcatgcta ttgcttcccg tatggctttc
     8641 attttctcct ccttgtataa atcctggttg ctgtctcttt atgaggagtt gtggcccgtt
     8701 gtcaggcaac gtggcgtggt gtgcactgtg tttgctgacg caacccccac tggttggggc
     8761 attgccacca cctgtcagct cctttccggg actttcgctt tccccctccc tattgccacg
     8821 gcggaactca tcgccgcctg ccttgcccgc tgctggacag gggctcggct gttgggcact
     8881 gacaattccg tggtgttgtc ggggaaatca tcgtcctttc cttggctgct cgcctgtgtt
     8941 gccacctgga ttctgcgcgg gacgtccttc tgctacgtcc cttcggccct caatccagcg
     9001 gaccttcctt cccgcggcct gctgccggct ctgcggcctc ttccgcgtct tcgccttcgc
     9061 cctcagacga gtcggatctc cctttgggcc gcctccccgc ctgagatcct ttaagaccaa
     9121 tgacttacaa ggcagctgta gatcttagcc actttttaaa agaaaagggg ggactggaag
     9181 ggctaattca ctcccaacga agacaagatc tgctttttgc ttgtactggg tctctctggt
     9241 tagaccagat ctgagcctgg gagctctctg gctaactagg gaacccactg cttaagcctc
     9301 aataaagctt gccttgagtg cttcaagtag tgtgtgcccg tctgttgtgt gactctggta
     9361 actagagatc cctcagaccc ttttagtcag tgtggaaaat ctctagcagt agtagttcat
     9421 gtcatcttat tattcagtat ttataacttg caaagaaatg aatatcagag agtgagaggc
     9481 ccgggttaat taaggaaagg gctagatcat tcttgaagac gaaagggcct cgtgatacgc
     9541 ctatttttat aggttaatgt catgataata atggtttctt agacgtcagg tggcactttt
     9601 cggggaaatg tgcgcggaac ccctatttgt ttatttttct aaatacattc aaatatgtat
     9661 ccgctcatga gacaataacc ctgataaatg cttcaataat attgaaaaag gaagagtatg
     9721 agtattcaac atttccgtgt cgcccttatt cccttttttg cggcattttg ccttcctgtt
     9781 tttgctcacc cagaaacgct ggtgaaagta aaagatgctg aagatcagtt gggtgcacga
     9841 gtgggttaca tcgaactgga tctcaacagc ggtaagatcc ttgagagttt tcgccccgaa
     9901 gaacgttttc caatgatgag cacttttaaa gttctgctat gtggcgcggt attatcccgt
     9961 gttgacgccg ggcaagagca actcggtcgc cgcatacact attctcagaa tgacttggtt
    10021 gagtactcac cagtcacaga aaagcatctt acggatggca tgacagtaag agaattatgc
    10081 agtgctgcca taaccatgag tgataacact gcggccaact tacttctgac aacgatcgga
    10141 ggaccgaagg agctaaccgc ttttttgcac aacatggggg atcatgtaac tcgccttgat
    10201 cgttgggaac cggagctgaa tgaagccata ccaaacgacg agcgtgacac cacgatgcct
    10261 gtagcaatgg caacaacgtt gcgcaaacta ttaactggcg aactacttac tctagcttcc
    10321 cggcaacaat taatagactg gatggaggcg gataaagttg caggaccact tctgcgctcg
    10381 gcccttccgg ctggctggtt tattgctgat aaatctggag ccggtgagcg tgggtctcgc
    10441 ggtatcattg cagcactggg gccagatggt aagccctccc gtatcgtagt tatctacacg
    10501 acggggagtc aggcaactat ggatgaacga aatagacaga tcgctgagat aggtgcctca
    10561 ctgattaagc attggtaact gtcagaccaa gtttactcat atatacttta gattgattta
    10621 aaacttcatt tttaatttaa aaggatctag gtgaagatcc tttttgataa tctcatgacc
    10681 aaaatccctt aacgtgagtt ttcgttccac tgagcgtcag accccgtaga aaagatcaaa
    10741 ggatcttctt gagatccttt ttttctgcgc gtaatctgct gcttgcaaac aaaaaaacca
    10801 ccgctaccag cggtggtttg tttgccggat caagagctac caactctttt tccgaaggta
    10861 actggcttca gcagagcgca gataccaaat actgttcttc tagtgtagcc gtagttaggc
    10921 caccacttca agaactctgt agcaccgcct acatacctcg ctctgctaat cctgttacca
    10981 gtggctgctg ccagtggcga taagtcgtgt cttaccgggt tggactcaag acgatagtta
    11041 ccggataagg cgcagcggtc gggctgaacg gggggttcgt gcacacagcc cagcttggag
    11101 cgaacgacct acaccgaact gagataccta cagcgtgagc tatgagaaag cgccacgctt
    11161 cccgaaggga gaaaggcgga caggtatccg gtaagcggca gggtcggaac aggagagcgc
    11221 acgagggagc ttccaggggg aaacgcctgg tatctttata gtcctgtcgg gtttcgccac
    11281 ctctgacttg agcgtcgatt tttgtgatgc tcgtcagggg ggcggagcct atggaaaaac
    11341 gccagcaacg cggccttttt acggttcctg gccttttgct ggccttttgc tcacatgttc
    11401 tttcctgcgt tatcccctga ttctgtggat aaccgtatta ccgcctttga gtgagctgat
    11461 accgctcgcc gcagccgaac gaccgagcgc agcgagtcag tgagcgagga agcggaagag
    11521 cgcccaatac gcaaaccgcc tctccccgcg cgttggccga ttcattaatg cagcaagctc
    11581 atggctgact aatttttttt atttatgcag aggccgaggc cgcctcggcc tctgagctat
    11641 tccagaagta gtgaggaggc ttttttggag gcctaggctt ttgcaaaaag ctccccgtgg
    11701 cacgacaggt ttcccgactg gaaagcgggc agtgagcgca acgcaattaa tgtgagttag
    11761 ctcactcatt aggcacccca ggctttacac tttatgcttc cggctcgtat gttgtgtgga
    11821 attgtgagcg gataacaatt tcacacagga aacagctatg acatgattac gaatttcaca
    11881 aataaagcat ttttttcact gcattctagt tgtggtttgt ccaaactcat caatgtatct
    11941 tatcatgtct ggatcaactg gataactcaa gctaaccaaa atcatcccaa acttcccacc
    12001 ccatacccta ttaccactgc caattacctg tggtttcatt tactctaaac ctgtgattcc
    12061 tctgaattat tttcatttta aagaaattgt atttgttaaa tatgtactac aaacttagta
    12121 gt
//
