[The description below was written by a language model from this plasmid's Addgene catalogue record and the feature table of its GenBank file.]
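Description:
pHAGE-EGFR-V843I is a 12.1 kb HIV-1-based lentiviral expression plasmid built on the pHAGE backbone, carrying the human epidermal growth factor receptor with the V843I point substitution. It is propagated in E. coli through a high-copy ColE1/pUC-type origin and selected with ampicillin via the bla gene. The catalogue lists a recombination-deficient strain as host, which is usual for LTR-containing vectors. The viral portion contains a full-length LTR at the upstream end (labelled a 3' LTR by the automatic annotation, although it occupies the 5' position), the Psi packaging signal, the Rev response element for Rev-dependent nuclear export of the genomic RNA, the cPPT/CTS, and a U3-deleted downstream LTR that makes the integrated provirus self-inactivating.

Between these elements, the human EF-1-alpha promoter with its first intron drives constitutive expression of the full EGFR precursor coding sequence, which was introduced by Gateway recombination and is flanked by attB1 and attB2 sites. Downstream lie short T3 and T7 promoter sequences, an attB4 core site and a V5 epitope tag. The record does not state whether the EGFR reading frame continues into the V5 tag, so tagging of the receptor should not be assumed. An EMCV IRES then allows translation of puromycin N-acetyltransferase from the same transcript, linking puromycin resistance in transduced mammalian cells to expression of the insert, and a WPRE enhances transcript stability and expression.

The construct is intended for producing lentivirus to stably express this EGFR variant. It was deposited with a study that systematically annotated the function of somatic cancer mutations.
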