Addgene plasmid #116317: pHAGE-EGFR-V843I
Purpose: Lentiviral expression of EGFR V843I
Depositing lab: Gordon Mills & Kenneth Scott. Depositing organization: Baylor College of Medicine. Publication: Systematic Functional Annotation of Somatic Mutations in Cancer. Ng PK, Li J, Jeong KJ, Shao S, Chen H, Tsang YH, Sengupta S, Wang Z, Bhavana VH, Tran R, Soewito S, Minussi DC, Moreno D, Kong K, Dogruluk T, Lu H, Gao J, Tokheim C, Zhou DC, Johnson AM, Zeng J, Ip CKM, Ju Z, Wester M, Yu S, Li Y, Vellano CP, Schultz N, Karchin R, Ding L, Lu Y, Cheung LWT, Chen K, Shaw KR, Meric-Bernstam F, Scott KL, Yi S, Sahni N, Liang H, Mills GB. Cancer Cell. 2018 Mar 12;33(3):450-462.e10. doi: 10.1016/j.ccell.2018.01.021. PubMed 29533785.
Backbone
  Vector backbone: pHAGE
  Vector type: Lentiviral
Growth in bacteria
  Bacterial resistance: Ampicillin, 100 μg/mL
  Growth temperature: 37°C
  Growth strain: Stbl3
  Copy number: High Copy
Gene/Insert
  Gene/Insert name: EGFR
  Species: H. sapiens (human)
  Mutation: V843I
  Entrez Gene: EGFR (a.k.a. ERBB, ERBB1, ERRP, HER1, NISBD2, NNCIS, PIG61, mENA)
  Cloning method: Gateway Cloning
Terms and licenses: Academic/Nonprofit Terms; Industry Terms: Not Available to Industry
How to cite: pHAGE-EGFR-V843I was a gift from Gordon Mills & Kenneth Scott (Addgene plasmid # 116317 ; http://n2t.net/addgene:116317 ; RRID:Addgene_116317)
