>Addgene plasmid #116317 | pHAGE-EGFR-V843I | depositor partial sequence | sequence record 219191 | insert
ATGCGACCCTCCGGGACGGCCGGGGCAGCGCTCCTGGCGCTGCTGGCTGCGCTCTGCCCGGCGAGTCGGG
CTCTGGAGGAAAAGAAAGTTTGCCAAGGCACGAGTAACAAGCTCACGCAGTTGGGCACTTTTGAAGATCA
TTTTCTCAGCCTCCAGAGGATGTTCAATAACTGTGAGGTGGTCCTTGGGAATTTGGAAATTACCTATGTG
CAGAGGAATTATGATCTTTCCTTCTTAAAGACCATCCAGGAGGTGGCTGGTTATGTCCTCATTGCCCTCA
ACACAGTGGAGCGAATTCCTTTGGAAAACCTGCAGATCATCAGAGGAAATATGTACTACGAAAATTCCTA
TGCCTTAGCAGTCTTATCTAACTATGATGCAAATAAAACCGGACTGAAGGAGCTGCCCATGAGAAATTTA
CAGGAAATCCTGCATGGCGCCGTGCGGTTCAGCAACAACCCTGCCCTGTGCAACGTGGAGAGCATCCAGT
GGCGGGACATAGTCAGCAGTGACTTTCTCAGCAACATGTCGATGGACTTCCAGAACCACCTGGGCAGCTG
CCAAAAGTGTGATCCAAGCTGTCCCAATGGGAGCTGCTGGGGTGCAGGAGAGGAGAACTGCCAGAAACTG
ACCAAAATCATCTGTGCCCAGCAGTGCTCCGGGCGCTGCCGTGGCAAGTCCCCCAGTGACTGCTGCCACA
ACCAGTGTGCTGCAGGCTGCACAGGCCCCCGGGAGAGCGACTGCCTGGTCTGCCGCAAATTCCGAGACGA
AGCCACGTGCAAGGACACCTGCCCCCCACTCATGCTCTACAACCCCACCACGTACCAGATGGATGTGAAC
CCCGAGGGCAAATACAGCTTTGGTGCCACCTGCGTGAAGAAGTGTCCCCGTAATTATGTGGTGACAGATC
ACGGCTCGTGCGTCCGAGCCTGTGGGGCCGACAGCTATGAGATGGAGGAAGACGGCGTCCGCAAGTGTAA
GAAGTGCGAAGGGCCTTGCCGCAAAGTGTGTAACGGAATAGGTATTGGTGAATTTAAAGACTCACTCTCC
ATAAATGCTACGAATATTAAACACTTCAAAAACTGCACCTCCATCAGTGGCGATCTCCACATCCTGCCGG
TGGCATTTAGGGGTGACTCCTTCACACATACTCCTCCTCTGGATCCACAGGAACTGGATATTCTGAAAAC
CGTAAAGGAAATCACAGGGTTTTTGCTGATTCAGGCTTGGCCTGAAAACAGGACGGACCTCCATGCCTTT
GAGAACCTAGAAATCATACGCGGCAGGACCAAGCAACATGGTCAGTTTTCTCTTGCAGTCGTCAGCCTGA
ACATAACATCCTTGGGATTACGCTCCCTCAAGGAGATAAGTGATGGAGATGTGATAATTTCAGGAAACAA
AAATTTGTGCTATGCAAATACAATAAACTGGAAAAAACTGTTTGGGACCTCCGGTCAGAAAACCAAAATT
ATAAGCAACAGAGGTGAAAACAGCTGCAAGGCCACAGGCCAGGTCTGCCATGCCTTGTGCTCCCCCGAGG
GCTGCTGGGGCCCGGAGCCCAGGGACTGCGTCTCTTGCCGGAATGTCAGCCGAGGCAGGGAATGCGTGGA
CAAGTGCAACCTTCTGGAGGGTGAGCCAAGGGAGTTTGTGGAGAACTCTGAGTGCATACAGTGCCACCCA
GAGTGCCTGCCTCAGGCCATGAACATCACCTGCACAGGACGGGGACCAGACAACTGTATCCAGTGTGCCC
ACTACATTGACGGCCCCCACTGCGTCAAGACCTGCCCGGCAGGAGTCATGGGAGAAAACAACACCCTGGT
CTGGAAGTACGCAGACGCCGGCCATGTGTGCCACCTGTGCCATCCAAACTGCACCTACGGATGCACTGGG
CCAGGTCTTGAAGGCTGTCCAACGAATGGGCCTAAGATCCCGTCCATCGCCACTGGGATGGTGGGGGCCC
TCCTCTTGCTGCTGGTGGTGGCCCTGGGGATCGGCCTCTTCATGCGAAGGCGCCACATCGTTCGGAAGCG
CACGCTGCGGAGGCTGCTGCAGGAGAGGGAGCTTGTGGAGCCTCTTACACCCAGTGGAGAAGCTCCCAAC
CAAGCTCTCTTGAGGATCTTGAAGGAAACTGAATTCAAAAAGATCAAAGTGCTGGGCTCCGGTGCGTTCG
GCACGGTGTATAAGGGACTCTGGATCCCAGAAGGTGAGAAAGTTAAAATTCCCGTCGCTATCAAGGAATT
AAGAGAAGCAACATCTCCGAAAGCCAACAAGGAAATCCTCGATGAAGCCTACGTGATGGCCAGCGTGGAC
AACCCCCACGTGTGCCGCCTGCTGGGCATCTGCCTCACCTCCACCGTGCAGCTCATCACGCAGCTCATGC
CCTTCGGCTGCCTCCTGGACTATGTCCGGGAACACAAAGACAATATTGGCTCCCAGTACCTGCTCAACTG
GTGTGTGCAGATCGCAAAGGGCATGAACTACTTGGAGGACCGTCGCTTGGTGCACCGCGACCTGGCAGCC
AGGAACATACTGGTGAAAACACCGCAGCATGTCAAGATCACAGATTTTGGGCTGGCCAAACTGCTGGGTG
CGGAAGAGAAAGAATACCATGCAGAAGGAGGCAAAGTGCCTATCAAGTGGATGGCATTGGAATCAATTTT
ACACAGAATCTATACCCACCAGAGTGATGTCTGGAGCTACGGGGTGACCGTTTGGGAGTTGATGACCTTT
GGATCCAAGCCATATGACGGAATCCCTGCCAGCGAGATCTCCTCCATCCTGGAGAAAGGAGAACGCCTCC
CTCAGCCACCCATATGTACCATCGATGTCTACATGATCATGGTCAAGTGCTGGATGATAGACGCAGATAG
TCGCCCAAAGTTCCGTGAGTTGATCATCGAATTCTCCAAAATGGCCCGAGACCCCCAGCGCTACCTTGTC
ATTCAGGGGGATGAAAGAATGCATTTGCCAAGTCCTACAGACTCCAACTTCTACCGTGCCCTGATGGATG
AAGAAGACATGGACGACGTGGTGGATGCCGACGAGTACCTCATCCCACAGCAGGGCTTCTTCAGCAGCCC
CTCCACGTCACGGACTCCCCTCCTGAGCTCTCTGAGTGCAACCAGCAACAATTCCACCGTGGCTTGCATT
GATAGAAATGGGCTGCAAAGCTGTCCCATCAAGGAAGACAGCTTCTTGCAGCGATACAGCTCAGACCCCA
CAGGCGCCTTGACTGAGGACAGCATAGACGACACCTTCCTCCCAGTGCCTGAATACATAAACCAGTCCGT
TCCCAAAAGGCCCGCTGGCTCTGTGCAGAATCCTGTCTATCACAATCAGCCTCTGAACCCCGCGCCCAGC
AGAGACCCACACTACCAGGACCCCCACAGCACTGCAGTGGGCAACCCCGAGTATCTCAACACTGTCCAGC
CCACCTGTGTCAACAGCACATTCGACAGCCCTGCCCACTGGGCCCAGAAAGGCAGCCACCAAATTAGCCT
GGACAACCCTGACTACCAGCAGGACTTCTTTCCCAAGGAAGCCAAGCCAAATGGCATCTTTAAGGGCTCC
ACAGCTGAAAATGCAGAATACCTAAGGGTCGCGCCACAAAGCAGTGAATTTATTGGAGCATGA
